Addgene plasmid #223211: pHR-GAL4-UAS-huCD25- IRES-mCherry-PGK-BFP
Purpose: Lentiviral vector - mCherry reporter and huCD25 for Gal4DBDVP64 synNotch receptors with a constitutive BFP
Depositing lab: Wendell Lim. Depositing organization: University of California, San Francisco (UCSF). Publication: Engineering synthetic suppressor T cells that execute locally targeted immunoprotective programs. Reddy NR, Maachi H, Xiao Y, Simic MS, Yu W, Tonai Y, Cabanillas DA, Serrano-Wu E, Pauerstein PT, Tamaki W, Allen GM, Parent AV, Hebrok M, Lim WA. Science. 2024 Dec 6;386(6726):eadl4793. doi: 10.1126/science.adl4793. Epub 2024 Dec 6. PubMed 39636990.
Backbone
  Vector backbone: pHR
  Backbone manufacturer: Ron Vale (Addgene # 60906)
  Vector type: Mammalian Expression, Lentiviral
Growth in bacteria
  Bacterial resistance: Ampicillin, 100 μg/mL
  Growth temperature: 37°C
  Growth strain: NEB Stable
  Copy number: High Copy
Gene/Insert
  Gene/Insert name: CD25
  Species: H. sapiens (human)
  Entrez Gene: IL2RA (a.k.a. CD25, IDDM10, IL2R, IMD41, TCGFR, p55)
Terms and licenses: Academic/Nonprofit Terms; Industry Terms: Not Available to Industry
Depositor comments: Created with huCD25 gblock (WT)
How to cite: pHR-GAL4-UAS-huCD25- IRES-mCherry-PGK-BFP was a gift from Wendell Lim (Addgene plasmid # 223211 ; http://n2t.net/addgene:223211 ; RRID:Addgene_223211)
