[The description below was written by a language model from this plasmid's Addgene catalogue record and pLannotate feature annotations shown in this document.]
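Description:
pHR-GAL4-UAS-huCD25-IRES-mCherry-PGK-BFP is a 12.1 kb HIV-1-based lentiviral transfer plasmid built on the pHR backbone for delivering a synNotch-responsive payload into mammalian cells. It is propagated in E. coli through a high-copy ColE1/pUC-type origin with ampicillin selection (AmpR). The backbone also carries leftover pieces typical of this vector family, including an SV40 promoter followed by gpt fragments and SV40 small t/large T and poly(A) sequences, plus short TcR, rop and lacI remnants. The viral region comprises a truncated 5' LTR, the Ψ packaging signal with a partial gag sequence, the RRE for Rev-dependent export, cPPT/CTS, a WPRE that enhances transcript expression, and a ΔU3 self-inactivating 3' LTR. Because viral genes are absent apart from fragments, packaging functions must be supplied in trans.

The payload has two expression units. In the inducible unit, a minimal CMV promoter drives wild-type human CD25 (IL2RA, the interleukin-2 receptor alpha chain) followed by an EMCV IRES and mCherry, so both proteins are translated from one transcript. The name and stated purpose indicate that GAL4 UAS sites lie upstream of this minimal promoter, although the feature table does not annotate them. Expression should therefore occur only when a Gal4DBD-VP64 transcription factor is released from an activated synNotch receptor, with mCherry reporting induction. Downstream, a mouse PGK promoter constitutively expresses TagBFP, marking transduced cells regardless of receptor activity. The associated work concerns engineered suppressor T cells that carry out locally targeted immunoprotective programs, consistent with antigen-triggered CD25 expression as a custom response.
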