Features (pLannotate 1.2.2; 37 found; start..end, strand, type, name):
    241..259     -  promoter       SP6 promoter: promoter for bacteriophage SP6 RNA polymerase
    487..766     +  CDS            TcR (fragment): tetracycline efflux protein; tet; confers resistance to tetracycline
    767..815     -  misc_feature   bom (fragment): basis of mobility region from pBR322
    917..952     -  CDS            rop (fragment): Rop protein, which maintains plasmids at low copy number; rop
   1047..1151    +  promoter       AmpR promoter: bla
   1152..2012    +  CDS            AmpR: β-lactamase; bla; confers resistance to ampicillin, carbenicillin, and related antibiotics
   2183..2771    +  rep_origin     ori: high-copy-number ColE1/pMB1/pBR322/pUC origin of replication
   2954..3010    +  CDS            lacI (fragment): lac repressor; lacI; The lac repressor binds to the lac operator to inhibit transcription in E. coli. This inhibition can be relieved by adding lactose or isopropyl-β-D-thiogalactopyranoside (IPTG).
   3017..3346    +  promoter       SV40 promoter: SV40 enhancer and early promoter
   3546..3665    +  CDS            gpt (fragment): XGPT_ECOLI - Also known as gpp, gxu. Experimental evidence at protein level: Swiss-Prot protein existence level 1. Purine salvage pathway enzyme that catalyzes the transfer of the ribosyl-5-phosphate group from 5-phospho-alpha-D-ribose 1- diphosphate (PRPP) to the N9 position of the 6-oxopurines guanine and xanthine to form the corresponding ribonucleotides GMP (guanosine 5'- monophosphate) and XMP (xanthosine 5'-monophosphate), with the release of PPi. To a lesser extent, also acts on hypoxanthine (PubMed:9100006, PubMed:3886014). Does not ribophosphorylate adenine (PubMed:3886014). From Esch
   3665..4000    +  CDS            gpt (fragment): XGPT_ECOLI - Also known as gpp, gxu. Experimental evidence at protein level: Swiss-Prot protein existence level 1. Purine salvage pathway enzyme that catalyzes the transfer of the ribosyl-5-phosphate group from 5-phospho-alpha-D-ribose 1- diphosphate (PRPP) to the N9 position of the 6-oxopurines guanine and xanthine to form the corresponding ribonucleotides GMP (guanosine 5'- monophosphate) and XMP (xanthosine 5'-monophosphate), with the release of PPi. To a lesser extent, also acts on hypoxanthine (PubMed:9100006, PubMed:3886014). Does not ribophosphorylate adenine (PubMed:3886014). From Esch
   4095..4400    +  CDS            frsA (fragment): FRSA_ECOLI - Also known as yafA. Experimental evidence at protein level: Swiss-Prot protein existence level 1. Catalyzes the hydrolysis of esters (PubMed:15808744). Displays esterase activity toward pNP-butyrate (PubMed:15808744). May stimulate mixed-acid fermentation by acting as a fermentation/respiration switch that down-regulates respiration and up- regulates fermentation rates (PubMed:15169777). From Escherichia coli (strain K12).
   4404..4478    +  CDS            small t antigen (fragment): SV40 (simian virus 40) small t antigen
   4480..4545    +  intron         small t intron: SV40 (simian virus 40) small t antigen intron
   4675..4695    +  CDS            SV40 NLS: nuclear localization signal of SV40 (simian virus 40) large T antigen
   5014..5097    +  CDS            large T antigen (fragment): large T antigen from SV40 (simian virus 40)
   5120..5254    +  polyA_signal   SV40 poly(A) signal: SV40 polyadenylation signal
   5421..5750    +  CDS            nef (fragment): NEF_HV1BR - Experimental evidence at protein level: Swiss-Prot protein existence level 1. Extracellular Nef protein targets CD4(+) T-lymphocytes for apoptosis by interacting with CXCR4 surface receptors (PubMed:14990729). From Human immunodeficiency virus type 1 group M subtype B (isolate BRU/LAI) (HIV-1).
   5798..6055    +  LTR            5' LTR (truncated): truncated 5' long terminal repeat (LTR) from HIV-1
   6102..6227    +  misc_feature   HIV-1 Ψ: packaging signal of human immunodeficiency virus type 1
   6211..6549    +  CDS            HIV-1 gag (fragment): gag protein from human immunodeficiency virus 1; gag
   6724..6957    +  misc_feature   RRE: The Rev response element (RRE) of HIV-1 allows for Rev-dependent mRNA export from the nucleus to the cytoplasm.
   7334..7434    +  CDS            Rev (fragment): human immunodeficiency virus 1 (HIV-1) Rev protein; rev; enhances nuclear export of unspliced and incompletely spliced viral mRNAs
   7471..7588    +  misc_feature   cPPT/CTS: central polypurine tract and central termination sequence of HIV-1
   7625..7648    -  misc_feature   MCS (fragment): pBluescript multiple cloning site
   7781..7817    +  promoter       minimal CMV promoter (fragment): human cytomegalovirus (CMV) immediate early promoter
   7924..8739    +  CDS            IL2RA: IL2RA_HUMAN - Experimental evidence at protein level: Swiss-Prot protein existence level 1. Receptor for interleukin-2. The receptor is involved in the regulation of immune tolerance by controlling regulatory T cells (TREGs) activity. TREGs suppress the activation and expansion of autoreactive T-cells. From Homo sapiens (Human).
   8875..9337    +  misc_feature   IRES: internal ribosome entry site (IRES) of the encephalomyocarditis virus (EMCV)
   9356..10066   +  CDS            mCherry: monomeric derivative of DsRed fluorescent protein (Shaner et al., 2004) mammalian codon-optimized
  10113..10130   +  misc_feature   MCS (fragment): pUC18/19 multiple cloning site
  10151..10638   +  promoter       PGK promoter: mouse phosphoglycerate kinase 1 promoter
  10659..11360   +  CDS            TagBFP: monomeric blue fluorescent protein mammalian codon-optimized
  11378..11396   +  misc_feature   MCS (fragment): pBluescript multiple cloning site
  11396..11984   +  misc_feature   WPRE: woodchuck hepatitis virus posttranscriptional regulatory element
  11985..12007   +  misc_feature   MCS (fragment): pBluescript multiple cloning site
  12024..12092   +  CDS            nef (fragment): NEF_HV1Z2 - Experimental evidence at protein level: Swiss-Prot protein existence level 1. Extracellular Nef protein targets CD4(+) T-lymphocytes for apoptosis by interacting with CXCR4 surface receptors. From Human immunodeficiency virus type 1 group M subtype D (isolate Z2/CDC-Z34) (HIV-1).
  12094..216     +  LTR            3' LTR (ΔU3) (across the origin): self-inactivating 3' long terminal repeat (LTR) from HIV-1
>Addgene plasmid #223211 | pHR-GAL4-UAS-huCD25- IRES-mCherry-PGK-BFP | addgene full sequence | sequence record 458439 | Addgene NGS Result
CCCAACGAAGACAAGATCTGCTTTTTGCTTGTACTGGGTCTCTCTGGTTAGACCAGATCTGAGCCTGGGA
GCTCTCTGGCTAACTAGGGAACCCACTGCTTAAGCCTCAATAAAGCTTGCCTTGAGTGCTTCAAGTAGTG
TGTGCCCGTCTGTTGTGTGACTCTGGTAACTAGAGATCCCTCAGACCCTTTTAGTCAGTGTGGAAAATCT
CTAGCAGCATCTAGAATTAATTCCGTGTATTCTATAGTGTCACCTAAATCGTATGTGTATGATACATAAG
GTTATGTATTAATTGTAGCCGCGTTCTAACGACAATATGTACAAGCCTAATTGTGTAGCATCTGGCTTAC
TGAAGCAGACCCTATCATCTCTCTCGTAAACTGCCGTCAGAGTCGGTTTGGTTGGACGAACCTTCTGAGT
TTCTGGTAACGCCGTCCCGCACCCGGAAATGGTCAGCGAACCAATCAGCAGGGTCATCGCTAGCCAGATC
CTCTACGCCGGACGCATCGTGGCCGGCATCACCGGCGCCACAGGTGCGGTTGCTGGCGCCTATATCGCCG
ACATCACCGATGGGGAAGATCGGGCTCGCCACTTCGGGCTCATGAGCGCTTGTTTCGGCGTGGGTATGGT
GGCAGGCCCCGTGGCCGGGGGACTGTTGGGCGCCATCTCCTTGCATGCACCATTCCTTGCGGCGGCGGTG
CTCAACGGCCTCAACCTACTACTGGGCTGCTTCCTAATGCAGGAGTCGCATAAGGGAGAGCGTCGAATGG
TGCACTCTCAGTACAATCTGCTCTGATGCCGCATAGTTAAGCCAGCCCCGACACCCGCCAACACCCGCTG
ACGCGCCCTGACGGGCTTGTCTGCTCCCGGCATCCGCTTACAGACAAGCTGTGACCGTCTCCGGGAGCTG
CATGTGTCAGAGGTTTTCACCGTCATCACCGAAACGCGCGAGACGAAAGGGCCTCGTGATACGCCTATTT
TTATAGGTTAATGTCATGATAATAATGGTTTCTTAGACGTCAGGTGGCACTTTTCGGGGAAATGTGCGCG
GAACCCCTATTTGTTTATTTTTCTAAATACATTCAAATATGTATCCGCTCATGAGACAATAACCCTGATA
AATGCTTCAATAATATTGAAAAAGGAAGAGTATGAGTATTCAACATTTCCGTGTCGCCCTTATTCCCTTT
TTTGCGGCATTTTGCCTTCCTGTTTTTGCTCACCCAGAAACGCTGGTGAAAGTAAAAGATGCTGAAGATC
AGTTGGGTGCACGAGTGGGTTACATCGAACTGGATCTCAACAGCGGTAAGATCCTTGAGAGTTTTCGCCC
CGAAGAACGTTTTCCAATGATGAGCACTTTTAAAGTTCTGCTATGTGGCGCGGTATTATCCCGTATTGAC
GCCGGGCAAGAGCAACTCGGTCGCCGCATACACTATTCTCAGAATGACTTGGTTGAGTACTCACCAGTCA
CAGAAAAGCATCTTACGGATGGCATGACAGTAAGAGAATTATGCAGTGCTGCCATAACCATGAGTGATAA
CACTGCGGCCAACTTACTTCTGACAACGATCGGAGGACCGAAGGAGCTAACCGCTTTTTTGCACAACATG
GGGGATCATGTAACTCGCCTTGATCGTTGGGAACCGGAGCTGAATGAAGCCATACCAAACGACGAGCGTG
ACACCACGATGCCTGTAGCAATGGCAACAACGTTGCGCAAACTATTAACTGGCGAACTACTTACTCTAGC
TTCCCGGCAACAATTAATAGACTGGATGGAGGCGGATAAAGTTGCAGGACCACTTCTGCGCTCGGCCCTT
CCGGCTGGCTGGTTTATTGCTGATAAATCTGGAGCCGGTGAGCGTGGGTCTCGCGGTATCATTGCAGCAC
TGGGGCCAGATGGTAAGCCCTCCCGTATCGTAGTTATCTACACGACGGGGAGTCAGGCAACTATGGATGA
ACGAAATAGACAGATCGCTGAGATAGGTGCCTCACTGATTAAGCATTGGTAACTGTCAGACCAAGTTTAC
TCATATATACTTTAGATTGATTTAAAACTTCATTTTTAATTTAAAAGGATCTAGGTGAAGATCCTTTTTG
ATAATCTCATGACCAAAATCCCTTAACGTGAGTTTTCGTTCCACTGAGCGTCAGACCCCGTAGAAAAGAT
CAAAGGATCTTCTTGAGATCCTTTTTTTCTGCGCGTAATCTGCTGCTTGCAAACAAAAAAACCACCGCTA
CCAGCGGTGGTTTGTTTGCCGGATCAAGAGCTACCAACTCTTTTTCCGAAGGTAACTGGCTTCAGCAGAG
CGCAGATACCAAATACTGTTCTTCTAGTGTAGCCGTAGTTAGGCCACCACTTCAAGAACTCTGTAGCACC
GCCTACATACCTCGCTCTGCTAATCCTGTTACCAGTGGCTGCTGCCAGTGGCGATAAGTCGTGTCTTACC
GGGTTGGACTCAAGACGATAGTTACCGGATAAGGCGCAGCGGTCGGGCTGAACGGGGGGTTCGTGCACAC
AGCCCAGCTTGGAGCGAACGACCTACACCGAACTGAGATACCTACAGCGTGAGCTATGAGAAAGCGCCAC
GCTTCCCGAAGGGAGAAAGGCGGACAGGTATCCGGTAAGCGGCAGGGTCGGAACAGGAGAGCGCACGAGG
GAGCTTCCAGGGGGAAACGCCTGGTATCTTTATAGTCCTGTCGGGTTTCGCCACCTCTGACTTGAGCGTC
GATTTTTGTGATGCTCGTCAGGGGGGCGGAGCCTATGGAAAAACGCCAGCAACGCGGCCTTTTTACGGTT
CCTGGCCTTTTGCTGGCCTTTTGCTCACATGTTCTTTCCTGCGTTATCCCCTGATTCTGTGGATAACCGT
ATTACCGCCTTTGAGTGAGCTGATACCGCTCGCCGCAGCCGAACGACCGAGCGCAGCGAGTCAGTGAGCG
AGGAAGCGGAAGAGCGCCCAATACGCAAACCGCCTCTCCCCGCGCGTTGGCCGATTCATTAATGCAGCTG
TGGAATGTGTGTCAGTTAGGGTGTGGAAAGTCCCCAGGCTCCCCAGCAGGCAGAAGTATGCAAAGCATGC
ATCTCAATTAGTCAGCAACCAGGTGTGGAAAGTCCCCAGGCTCCCCAGCAGGCAGAAGTATGCAAAGCAT
GCATCTCAATTAGTCAGCAACCATAGTCCCGCCCCTAACTCCGCCCATCCCGCCCCTAACTCCGCCCAGT
TCCGCCCATTCTCCGCCCCATGGCTGACTAATTTTTTTTATTTATGCAGAGGCCGAGGCCGCCTCGGCCT
CTGAGCTATTCCAGAAGTAGTGAGGAGGCTTTTTTGGAGGCCTAGGCTTTTGCAAAAAGCTTGGACACAA
GACAGGCTTGCGAGATATGTTTGAGAATACCACTTTATCCCGCGTCAGGGAGAGGCAGTGCGTAAAAAGA
CGCGGACTCATGTGAAATACTGGTTTTTAGTGCGCCAGATCTCTATAATCTCGCGCAACCTATTTTCCCC
TCGAACACTTTTTAAGCCGTAGATAAACAGGCTGGGACACTTCACATGAGCGAAAAATACATCGTCACCT
GGGACATGTTGCAGATCCATGCACGTAAACTCGCAAGCCGACTGATGCCTTCTGAACAATGGAAAGGCAT
TATTGCCGTAAGCCGTGGCGGTCTGTACCGGGTGCGTTACTGGCGCGTGAACTGGGTATTCGTCATGTCG
ATACCGTTTGTATTTCCAGCTACGATCACGACAACCAGCGCGAGCTTAAAGTGCTGAAACGCGCAGAAGG
CGATGGCGAAGGCTTCATCGTTATTGATGACCTGGTGGATACCGGTGGTACTGCGGTTGCGATTCGTGAA
ATGTATCCAAAAGCGCACTTTGTCACCATCTTCGCAAAACCGGCTGGTCGTCCGCTGGTTGATGACTATG
TTGTTGATATCCCGCAAGATACCTGGATTGAACAGCCGTGGGATATGGGCGTCGTATTCGTCCCGCCAAT
CTCCGGTCGCTAATCTTTTCAACGCCTGGCACTGCCGGGCGTTGTTCTTTTTAACTTCAGGCGGGTTACA
ATAGTTTCCAGTAAGTATTCTGGAGGCTGCATCCATGACACAGGCAAACCTGAGCGAAACCCTGTTCAAA
CCCCGCTTTAAACATCCTGAAACCTCGACGCTAGTCCGCCGCTTTAATCACGGCGCACAACCGCCTGTGC
AGTCGGCCCTTGATGGTAAAACCATCCCTCACTGGTATCGCATGATTAACCGTCTGATGTGGATCTGGCG
CGGCATTGACCCACGCGAAATCCTCGACGTCCAGGCACGTATTGTGATGAGCGATGCCGAACGTACCGAC
GATGATTTATACGATACGGTGATTGGCTACCGTGGCGGCAACTGGATTTATGAGTGGGCCCCGGATCTTT
GTGAAGGAACCTTACTTCTGTGGTGTGACATAATTGGACAAACTACCTACAGAGATTTAAAGCTCTAAGG
TAAATATAAAATTTTTAAGTGTATAATGTGTTAAACTACTGATTCTAATTGTTTGTGTATTTTAGATTCC
AACCTATGGAACTGATGAATGGGAGCAGTGGTGGAATGCCTTTAATGAGGAAAACCTGTTTTGCTCAGAA
GAAATGCCATCTAGTGATGATGAGGCTACTGCTGACTCTCAACATTCTACTCCTCCAAAAAAGAAGAGAA
AGGTAGAAGACCCCAAGGACTTTCCTTCAGAATTGCTAAGTTTTTTGAGTCATGCTGTGTTTAGTAATAG
AACTCTTGCTTGCTTTGCTATTTACACCACAAAGGAAAAAGCTGCACTGCTATACAAGAAAATTATGGAA
AAATATTCTGTAACCTTTATAAGTAGGCATAACAGTTATAATCATAACATACTGTTTTTTCTTACTCCAC
ACAGGCATAGAGTGTCTGCTATTAATAACTATGCTCAAAAATTGTGTACCTTTAGCTTTTTAATTTGTAA
AGGGGTTAATAAGGAATATTTGATGTATAGTGCCTTGACTAGAGATCATAATCAGCCATACCACATTTGT
AGAGGTTTTACTTGCTTTAAAAAACCTCCCACACCTCCCCCTGAACCTGAAACATAAAATGAATGCAATT
GTTGTTGTTAACTTGTTTATTGCAGCTTATAATGGTTACAAATAAAGCAATAGCATCACAAATTTCACAA
ATAAAGCATTTTTTTCACTGCATTCTAGTTGTGGTTTGTCCAAACTCATCAATGTATCTTATCATGTCTG
GATCAACTGGATAACTCAAGCTAACCAAAATCATCCCAAACTTCCCACCCCATACCCTATTACCACTGCC
AATTACCTGTGGTTTCATTTACTCTAAACCTGTGATTCCTCTGAATTATTTTCATTTTAAAGAAATTGTA
TTTGTTAAATATGTACTACAAACTTAGTAGTTGGAAGGGCTAATTCACTCCCAAAGAAGACAAGATATCC
TTGATCTGTGGATCTACCACACACAAGGCTACTTCCCTGATTAGCAGAACTACACACCAGGGCCAGGGGT
CAGATATCCACTGACCTTTGGATGGTGCTACAAGCTAGTACCAGTTGAGCCAGATAAGGTAGAAGAGGCC
AATAAAGGAGAGAACACCAGCTTGTTACACCCTGTGAGCCTGCATGGGATGGATGACCCGTAGAGAGAAG
TGTTAGAGTGGAGGTTTGACAGCCGCCTAGCATTTCATCACGTGGCCCGAGAGCTGCATCCGGAGTACTT
CAAGAACTGCTGATATCGAGCTTGCTACAAGGGACTTTCCGCTGGGGACTTTCCAGGGAGGCGTGGCCTG
GGCGGGACTGGGGAGTGGCGAGCCCTCAGATCCTGCATATAAGCAGCTGCTTTTTGCCTGTACTGGGTCT
CTCTGGTTAGACCAGATCTGAGCCTGGGAGCTCTCTGGCTAACTAGGGAACCCACTGCTTAAGCCTCAAT
AAAGCTTGCCTTGAGTGCTTCAAGTAGTGTGTGCCCGTCTGTTGTGTGACTCTGGTAACTAGAGATCCCT
CAGACCCTTTTAGTCAGTGTGGAAAATCTCTAGCAGTGGCGCCCGAACAGGGACTTGAAAGCGAAAGGGA
AACCAGAGGAGCTCTCTCGACGCAGGACTCGGCTTGCTGAAGCGCGCACGGCAAGAGGCGAGGGGCGGCG
ACTGGTGAGTACGCCAAAAATTTTGACTAGCGGAGGCTAGAAGGAGAGAGATGGGTGCGAGAGCGTCAGT
ATTAAGCGGGGGAGAATTAGATCGCGATGGGAAAAAATTCGGTTAAGGCCAGGGGGAAAGAAAAAATATA
AATTAAAACATATAGTATGGGCAAGCAGGGAGCTAGAACGATTCGCAGTTAATCCTGGCCTGTTAGAAAC
ATCAGAAGGCTGTAGACAAATACTGGGACAGCTACAACCATCCCTTCAGACAGGATCAGAAGAACTTAGA
TCATTATATAATACAGTAGCAACCCTCTATTGTGTGCATCAAAGGATAGAGATAAAAGACACCAAGGAAG
CTTTAGACAAGATAGAGGAAGAGCAAAACAAAAGTAAGACCACCGCACAGCAAGCGGCCGGCCGCTGATC
TTCAGACCTGGAGGAGGAGATATGAGGGACAATTGGAGAAGTGAATTATATAAATATAAAGTAGTAAAAA
TTGAACCATTAGGAGTAGCACCCACCAAGGCAAAGAGAAGAGTGGTGCAGAGAGAAAAAAGAGCAGTGGG
AATAGGAGCTTTGTTCCTTGGGTTCTTGGGAGCAGCAGGAAGCACTATGGGCGCAGCGTCAATGACGCTG
ACGGTACAGGCCAGACAATTATTGTCTGGTATAGTGCAGCAGCAGAACAATTTGCTGAGGGCTATTGAGG
CGCAACAGCATCTGTTGCAACTCACAGTCTGGGGCATCAAGCAGCTCCAGGCAAGAATCCTGGCTGTGGA
AAGATACCTAAAGGATCAACAGCTCCTGGGGATTTGGGGTTGCTCTGGAAAACTCATTTGCACCACTGCT
GTGCCTTGGAATGCTAGTTGGAGTAATAAATCTCTGGAACAGATTTGGAATCACACGACCTGGATGGAGT
GGGACAGAGAAATTAACAATTACACAAGCTTAATACACTCCTTAATTGAAGAATCGCAAAACCAGCAAGA
AAAGAATGAACAAGAATTATTGGAATTAGATAAATGGGCAAGTTTGTGGAATTGGTTTAACATAACAAAT
TGGCTGTGGTATATAAAATTATTCATAATGATAGTAGGAGGCTTGGTAGGTTTAAGAATAGTTTTTGCTG
TACTTTCTATAGTGAATAGAGTTAGGCAGGGATATTCACCATTATCGTTTCAGACCCACCTCCCAACCCC
GAGGGGACCCGACAGGCCCGAAGGAATAGAAGAAGAAGGTGGAGAGAGAGACAGAGACAGATCCATTCGA
TTAGTGAACGGATCTCGACGGTATCGCCAAATGGCAGTATTCATCCACAATTTTAAAAGAAAAGGGGGGA
TTGGGGGGTACAGTGCAGGGGAAAGAATAGTAGACATAATAGCAACAGACATACAAACTAAAGAATTACA
AAAACAAATTACAAAAATTCAAAATTTTCGGGTTTATTACAGGGACAGCAGAGATCCAGTTTGGATCGAT
AAGCTTGATATCGAATTCGGAGCACTGTCCTCCGAACGTCGGAGCACTGTCCTCCGAACGTCGGAGCACT
GTCCTCCGAACGTCGGAGCACTGTCCTCCGAACGGAGCATGTCCTCCGAACGTCGGAGCACTGTCCTCCG
AACGACTAGTTAGGCGTGTACGGTGGGAGGCCTATATAAGCAGAGCTCGTTTAGTGAACCGTCAGATCGC
CTGGAGACGCCATCCACGCTGTTTTGACCTCCATAGAAGACACCGGGACCGATCCAGCCTCTCGACATTC
GTGGATCGCCGCCATGGATTCATACCTGCTGATGTGGGGACTGCTCACGTTCATCATGGTGCCTGGCTGC
CAGGCAGAGCTCTGTGACGATGACCCGCCAGAGATCCCACACGCCACATTCAAAGCCATGGCCTACAAGG
AAGGAACCATGTTGAACTGTGAATGCAAGAGAGGTTTCCGCAGAATAAAAAGCGGGTCACTCTATATGCT
CTGTACAGGAAACTCTAGCCACTCGTCCTGGGACAACCAATGTCAATGCACAAGCTCTGCCACTCGGAAC
ACAACGAAACAAGTGACACCTCAACCTGAAGAACAGAAAGAAAGGAAAACCACAGAAATGCAAAGTCCAA
TGCAGCCAGTGGACCAAGCGAGCCTTCCAGGTCACTGCAGGGAACCTCCACCATGGGAAAATGAAGCCAC
AGAGAGAATTTATCATTTCGTGGTGGGGCAGATGGTTTATTATCAGTGCGTCCAGGGATACAGGGCTCTA
CACAGAGGTCCTGCTGAGAGCGTCTGCAAAATGACCCATGGGAAGACAAGGTGGACCCAGCCCCAGCTCA
TATGCACAGGTGAAATGGAGACCAGTCAGTTTCCAGGTGAAGAGAAGCCTCAGGCAAGCCCCGAAGGCCG
TCCTGAGAGTGAGACTTCCTGCCTCGTCACAACAACAGATTTTCAAATACAGACAGAAATGGCTGCAACC
ATGGAGACGTCCATATTTACAACAGAGTACCAGGTAGCAGTGGCCGGCTGTGTTTTCCTGCTGATCAGCG
TCCTCCTCCTGAGTGGGCTCACCTGGCAGCGGAGACAGAGGAAGAGTAGAAGAACAATCTCCTGAGATCC
TTGACTTGCGGCCCCCCTCTCCCTCCCCCCCCCCTAACGTTACTGGCCGAAGCCGCTTGGAATAAGGCCG
GTGTGCGTTTGTCTATATGTTATTTTCCACCATATTGCCGTCTTTTGGCAATGTGAGGGCCCGGAAACCT
GGCCCTGTCTTCTTGACGAGCATTCCTAGGGGTCTTTCCCCTCTCGCCAAAGGAATGCAAGGTCTGTTGA
ATGTCGTGAAGGAAGCAGTTCCTCTGGAAGCTTCTTGAAGACAAACAACGTCTGTAGCGACCCTTTGCAG
GCAGCGGAACCCCCCACCTGGCGACAGGTGCCTCTGCGGCCAAAAGCCACGTGTATAAGATACACCTGCA
AAGGCGGCACAACCCCAGTGCCACGTTGTGAGTTGGATAGTTGTGGAAAGAGTCAAATGGCTCTCCTCAA
GCGTATTCAACAAGGGGCTGAAGGATGCCCAGAAGGTACCCCATTGTATGGGATCTGATCTGGGGCCTCG
GTGCACATGCTTTACATGTGTTTAGTCGAGGTTAAAAAAACGTCTAGGCCCCCCGAACCACGGGGACGTG
GTTTTCCTTTGAAAAACACGATGATAAATGAGCGCTGGCGGGTCCATGGTGAGCAAGGGCGAGGAGGATA
ACATGGCCATCATCAAGGAGTTCATGCGCTTCAAGGTGCACATGGAGGGCTCCGTGAACGGCCACGAGTT
CGAGATCGAGGGCGAGGGCGAGGGCCGCCCCTACGAGGGCACCCAGACCGCCAAGCTGAAGGTGACCAAG
GGTGGCCCCCTGCCCTTCGCCTGGGACATCCTGTCCCCTCAGTTCATGTACGGCTCCAAGGCCTACGTGA
AGCACCCCGCCGACATCCCCGACTACTTGAAGCTGTCCTTCCCCGAGGGCTTCAAGTGGGAGCGCGTGAT
GAACTTCGAGGACGGCGGCGTGGTGACCGTGACCCAGGACTCCTCCCTGCAGGACGGCGAGTTCATCTAC
AAGGTGAAGCTGCGCGGCACCAACTTCCCCTCCGACGGCCCCGTAATGCAGAAGAAGACCATGGGCTGGG
AGGCCTCCTCCGAGCGGATGTACCCCGAGGACGGCGCCCTGAAGGGCGAGATCAAGCAGAGGCTGAAGCT
GAAGGACGGCGGCCACTACGACGCTGAGGTCAAGACCACCTACAAGGCCAAGAAGCCCGTGCAGCTGCCC
GGCGCCTACAACGTCAACATCAAGTTGGACATCACCTCCCACAACGAGGACTACACCATCGTGGAACAGT
ACGAACGCGCCGAGGGCCGCCACTCCACCGGCGGCATGGACGAGCTGTACAAGTAGGGCCGCAACTCCCA
CCTGCAACATGCGTGACTGACTGAGGCCGCGACTCTAGAGTCGACCTGCACGAGGTTAACGAATTCTACC
GGGTAGGGGAGGCGCTTTTCCCAAGGCAGTCTGGAGCATGCGCTTTAGCAGCCCCGCTGGGCACTTGGCG
CTACACAAGTGGCCTCTGGCCTCGCACACATTCCACATCCACCGGTAGGCGCCAACCGGCTCCGTTCTTT
GGTGGCCCCTTCGCGCCACCTTCTACTCCTCCCCTAGTCAGGAAGTTCCCCCCCGCCCCGCAGCTCGCGT
CGTGCAGGACGTGACAAATGGAAGTAGCACGTCTCACTAGTCTCGTGCAGATGGACAGCACCGCTGAGCA
ATGGAAGCGGGTAGGCCTTTGGGGCAGCGGCCAATAGCAGCTTTGCTCCTTCGCTTTCTGGGCTCAGAGG
CTGGGAAGGGGTGGGTCCGGGGGCGGGCTCAGGGGCGGGGCGGGCGCCCGAAGGTCCTCCGGAGGCCCGG
CATTCTGCACGCTTCAAAAGCGCACGTCTGCCGCGCTGTTCTCCTCTTCCTCATCTCCGGGCCTTTCGAC
CTGCAGCCCAAGCTTACCATGAGCGAGCTGATTAAGGAGAACATGCACATGAAGCTGTACATGGAGGGCA
CCGTGGACAACCATCACTTCAAGTGCACATCCGAGGGCGAAGGCAAGCCCTACGAGGGCACCCAGACCAT
GAGAATCAAGGTGGTCGAGGGCGGCCCTCTCCCCTTCGCCTTCGACATCCTGGCTACTAGCTTCCTCTAC
GGCAGCAAGACCTTCATCAACCACACCCAGGGCATCCCCGACTTCTTCAAGCAGTCCTTCCCTGAGGGCT
TCACATGGGAGAGAGTCACCACATACGAAGACGGGGGCGTGCTGACCGCTACCCAGGACACCAGCCTCCA
GGACGGCTGCCTCATCTACAACGTCAAGATCAGAGGGGTGAACTTCACATCCAACGGCCCTGTGATGCAG
AAGAAAACACTCGGCTGGGAGGCCTTCACCGAGACGCTGTACCCCGCTGACGGCGGCCTGGAAGGCAGAA
ACGACATGGCCCTGAAGCTCGTGGGCGGGAGCCATCTGATCGCAAACATCAAGACCACATATAGATCCAA
GAAACCCGCTAAGAACCTCAAGATGCCTGGCGTCTACTATGTGGACTACAGACTGGAAAGAATCAAGGAG
GCCAACAACGAGACCTACGTCGAGCAGCACGAGGTGGCAGTGGCCAGATACTGCGACCTCCCTAGCAAAC
TGGGGCACAAGCTTAATTAATGCAGGCATGCAAGCTTGATATCAAGCTTATCGATAATCAACCTCTGGAT
TACAAAATTTGTGAAAGATTGACTGGTATTCTTAACTATGTTGCTCCTTTTACGCTATGTGGATACGCTG
CTTTAATGCCTTTGTATCATGCTATTGCTTCCCGTATGGCTTTCATTTTCTCCTCCTTGTATAAATCCTG
GTTGCTGTCTCTTTATGAGGAGTTGTGGCCCGTTGTCAGGCAACGTGGCGTGGTGTGCACTGTGTTTGCT
GACGCAACCCCCACTGGTTGGGGCATTGCCACCACCTGTCAGCTCCTTTCCGGGACTTTCGCTTTCCCCC
TCCCTATTGCCACGGCGGAACTCATCGCCGCCTGCCTTGCCCGCTGCTGGACAGGGGCTCGGCTGTTGGG
CACTGACAATTCCGTGGTGTTGTCGGGGAAATCATCGTCCTTTCCTTGGCTGCTCGCCTGTGTTGCCACC
TGGATTCTGCGCGGGACGTCCTTCTGCTACGTCCCTTCGGCCCTCAATCCAGCGGACCTTCCTTCCCGCG
GCCTGCTGCCGGCTCTGCGGCCTCTTCCGCGTCTTCGCCTTCGCCCTCAGACGAGTCGGATCTCCCTTTG
GGCCGCCTCCCCGCATCGATACCGTCGACCTCGAGGGAATTAATTCGAGCTCGGTACCTTTAAGACCAAT
GACTTACAAGGCAGCTGTAGATCTTAGCCACTTTTTAAAAGAAAAGGGGGGACTGGAAGGGCTAATTCAC
T
